Addgene plasmid #246444: pEV712
Purpose: The plasmid comprises an indicible transcriptional unit encoding EYFP
Depositing lab: Ron Weiss. Depositing organization: Massachusetts Institute of Technology. Publication: Customizable gene sensing and response without altering endogenous coding sequences. Caliendo F, Vitu E, Wang J, Kuo SH, Sandt H, Enghuus CN, Tordoff J, Estrada N, Collins JJ, Weiss R. Nat Chem Biol. 2024 Sep 12. doi: 10.1038/s41589-024-01733-y. PubMed 39266721.
Backbone
  Vector backbone: S[1-2]
  Vector type: Synthetic Biology
Growth in bacteria
  Bacterial resistance: Ampicillin, 100 μg/mL
  Growth temperature: 37°C
  Growth strain: DH5alpha
  Copy number: High Copy
Gene/Insert
  Gene/Insert name: EYFP (alt name: [2xgRNA1-BS]miniTK-EYFP)
  Species: Synthetic
  Promoter: miniTK
  Cloning method: Golden Gate
Terms and licenses: Academic/Nonprofit Terms; Industry Terms: Not Available to Industry
How to cite: pEV712 was a gift from Ron Weiss (Addgene plasmid # 246444 ; http://n2t.net/addgene:246444 ; RRID:Addgene_246444)
