[The description below was written by a language model from this plasmid's Addgene catalogue record and pLannotate feature annotations shown in this document.]
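Description:
pEV712 is a small (about 3.8 kb) synthetic-biology plasmid assembled by Golden Gate cloning into a backbone recorded as S[1-2]. It is propagated in E. coli through a high-copy ColE1/pUC-type origin of replication and selected with ampicillin via the β-lactamase gene driven by its native bla promoter. No mammalian selection marker, viral element or episomal origin is annotated, so it appears to be a simple reporter plasmid rather than a stable-integration or viral vector, although the record does not state the delivery route or the intended host cells.

The payload is a single inducible transcriptional unit described as [2xgRNA1-BS]miniTK-EYFP. According to the insert name, two binding sites for a guide RNA designated gRNA1 sit upstream of the minimal herpes simplex virus thymidine kinase promoter, which on its own supports only low basal transcription. This promoter drives a yellow fluorescent protein coding sequence, listed as EYFP in the catalogue and annotated as mEYFP by the automated feature caller, followed by an SV40 polyadenylation signal. The guide RNA binding sites are not themselves annotated in the feature table. A very short match to the AAVS1 left homology arm lies just upstream of the promoter; at roughly 26 nt it is probably an incidental similarity, possibly overlapping the target-site region, rather than a functional homology arm.

The design implies that reporter output rises when a guide-RNA-directed transcriptional activator is recruited to the binding sites, giving a fluorescent readout of gRNA1 availability. The activator used is not specified. This fits the associated work on customizable gene sensing and response circuits.
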