Features (pLannotate 1.2.2; 7 found; start..end, strand, type, name):
    247..835     -  rep_origin     ori: high-copy-number ColE1/pMB1/pBR322/pUC origin of replication
   1006..1866    -  CDS            AmpR: β-lactamase; bla; confers resistance to ampicillin, carbenicillin, and related antibiotics
   1867..1971    -  promoter       AmpR promoter: bla
   2634..2659    +  misc_feature   HA-L (fragment): left homology arm from the adeno-associated virus integration site (AAVS1) within intron 1 of the human PPP1R12C gene
   2710..2772    +  promoter       Mini-TK promoter: minimal herpes simplex virus (HSV) thymidine kinase promoter
   2826..3542    +  CDS            mEYFP: mEYFP is a basic (constitutively fluorescent) yellow fluorescent protein published in 2002, derived from Aequorea victoria. It is reported to be a very rapidly-maturing monomer.
   3583..3704    -  polyA_signal   SV40 poly(A) signal: SV40 polyadenylation signal
>Addgene plasmid #246444 | pEV712 | addgene full sequence | sequence record 492309 | Addgene NGS Result
GGTGCGTTTTTATGCTTGTAGTATTGTATAATGTTTTTAAGATCCTTAATTAATAGGGATAACAGGGTAA
TATCTTGCCCTGCACGAATACCAGCGACCCCTTGCCCAAATACTTGCCGTGGGCCTCGGCCTGAGAGCCA
AAACACTTGATGCGGAAGAAGTCGGTGCGCTCCTGCTTGTCGCCGGCATCGTTGCGCCACATCTAGGATC
TGCCAGGAACCGTAAAAAGGCCGCGTTGCTGGCGTTTTTCCATAGGCTCCGCCCCCCTGACGAGCATCAC
AAAAATCGACGCTCAAGTCAGAGGTGGCGAAACCCGACAGGACTATAAAGATACCAGGCGTTTCCCCCTG
GAAGCTCCCTCGTGCGCTCTCCTGTTCCGACCCTGCCGCTTACCGGATACCTGTCCGCCTTTCTCCCTTC
GGGAAGCGTGGCGCTTTCTCATAGCTCACGCTGTAGGTATCTCAGTTCGGTGTAGGTCGTTCGCTCCAAG
CTGGGCTGTGTGCACGAACCCCCCGTTCAGCCCGACCGCTGCGCCTTATCCGGTAACTATCGTCTTGAGT
CCAACCCGGTAAGACACGACTTATCGCCACTGGCAGCAGCCACTGGTAACAGGATTAGCAGAGCGAGGTA
TGTAGGCGGTGCTACAGAGTTCTTGAAGTGGTGGCCTAACTACGGCTACACTAGAAGAACAGTATTTGGT
ATCTGCGCTCTGCTGAAGCCAGTTACCTTCGGAAAAAGAGTTGGTAGCTCTTGATCCGGCAAACAAACCA
CCGCTGGTAGCGGTGGTTTTTTTGTTTGCAAGCAGCAGATTACGCGCAGAAAAAAAGGATCTCAAGAAGA
TCCTTTGATCTTTTCTACGGGGTCTGACGCTCAGTGGAACGAAAACTCACGTTAAGGGATTTTGGTCATG
AGATTATCAAAAAGGATCTTCACCTAGATCCTTTTAAATTAAAAATGAAGTTTTAAATCAATCTAAAGTA
TATATGAGTAAACTTGGTCTGACAGTTACCAATGCTTAATCAGTGAGGCACCTATCTCAGCGATCTGTCT
ATTTCGTTCATCCATAGTTGCCTGACTCCCCGTCGTGTAGATAACTACGATACGGGAGGGCTTACCATCT
GGCCCCAGTGCTGCAATGATACCGCGAGAACCACGCTCACCGGCTCCAGATTTATCAGCAATAAACCAGC
CAGCCGGAAGGGCCGAGCGCAGAAGTGGTCCTGCAACTTTATCCGCCTCCATCCAGTCTATTAATTGTTG
CCGGGAAGCTAGAGTAAGTAGTTCGCCAGTTAATAGTTTGCGCAACGTTGTTGCCATTGCTACAGGCATC
GTGGTGTCACGCTCGTCGTTTGGTATGGCTTCATTCAGCTCCGGTTCCCAACGATCAAGGCGAGTTACAT
GATCCCCCATGTTGTGCAAAAAAGCGGTTAGCTCCTTCGGTCCTCCGATCGTTGTCAGAAGTAAGTTGGC
CGCAGTGTTATCACTCATGGTTATGGCAGCACTGCATAATTCTCTTACTGTCATGCCATCCGTAAGATGC
TTTTCTGTGACTGGTGAGTACTCAACCAAGTCATTCTGAGAATAGTGTATGCGGCGACCGAGTTGCTCTT
GCCCGGCGTCAATACGGGATAATACCGCGCCACATAGCAGAACTTTAAAAGTGCTCATCATTGGAAAACG
TTCTTCGGGGCGAAAACTCTCAAGGATCTTACCGCTGTTGAGATCCAGTTCGATGTAACCCACTCGTGCA
CCCAACTGATCTTCAGCATCTTTTACTTTCACCAGCGTTTCTGGGTGAGCAAAAACAGGAAGGCAAAATG
CCGCAAAAAAGGGAATAAGGGCGACACGGAAATGTTGAATACTCATACTCTTCCTTTTTCAATATTATTG
AAGCATTTATCAAGGTTATTGTCTCATGAGCGGATACATATTTGAATGTATTTAGAAAAATAAACAAATA
GGGGTTCCGCGCACGAATTGGCCAGCGCTGCATTACCCTGTTATCCCTAACCGGTTTACCGAGCTCTTAT
TGGTTTTCAAACTTCATTGACTGTGCCGGAGTTCTGCAATTCATGTGATCTGCGCCTGGGAGCTCACGGG
GACAGCCCCCCCCCAAAGCCCCCAGGGATGTAATTACGTCCCTCCCCCGCTAGGGGGCAGCAGCGAGCCG
CCCGGGGCTCCGCTCCGGTCCGGCGCTCCCCCCGCATCCCCGAGCCGGCAGCGTGCGGGGACAGCCCGGG
CACGGGGAAGGTGGCACGGGATCGCTTTCCTCTGAACGCTTCTCGCTGCTCTTTGAGCCTGCAGACACCT
GGGGGGATACGGGGAAAAAGCTAGGCTGAAAGAGGATCTTAGAATGACACGCGCCTGGGAGCTCACGGGG
ACAGCCCCCCCCCAAAGCCCCCAGGGATGTAATTACGTCCCTCCCCCGCTAGGGGGCAGCAGCGAGCCGC
CCGGGGCTCCGCTCCGGTCCGGCGCTCCCCCCGCATCCCCGAGCCGGCAGCGTGCGGGGACAGCCCGGGC
ACGGGGAAGGTGGCACGGGATCGCTTTCCTCTGAACGCTTCTCGCTGCTCTTTGAGCCTGCAGACACCTG
GGGGGATACGGGGAAAAAGCTGGATCATAACTCGACGTGCATACTGTCCCCTCCACCCCACAGTGGGGCA
TAGCGCCGGCCGCGCCGTCCCCTCCACCCCACAGTGGGGCACCATATGCTTCGCATATTAAGGTGACGCG
TGTGGCCTCGAACACCGAGCGACCCTGCAGCGACCCGCTTAAAATGCTAGTCTACTACCAGAGCTCATCG
CTAGCGCTACCGGTCAGGTGCCACCATGGTGAGCAAGGGCGAGGAGCTGTTCACCGGGGTGGTGCCCATC
CTGGTCGAGCTGGACGGCGACGTAAACGGCCACAAGTTCAGCGTGTCCGGCGAGGGCGAGGGCGATGCCA
CCTACGGCAAGCTGACCCTGAAGTTCATCTGCACCACCGGCAAGCTGCCCGTGCCCTGGCCCACCCTCGT
GACCACCTTCGGCTACGGCCTGCAGTGCTTCGCCCGCTACCCCGACCACATGAAGCAGCACGACTTCTTC
AAGTCCGCCATGCCCGAAGGCTACGTCCAGGAGCGCACCATCTTCTTCAAGGACGACGGCAACTACAAGA
CCCGCGCCGAGGTGAAGTTCGAGGGCGACACCCTGGTGAACCGCATCGAGCTGAAGGGCATCGACTTCAA
GGAGGACGGCAACATCCTGGGGCACAAGCTGGAGTACAACTACAACAGCCACAACGTCTATATCATGGCC
GACAAGCAGAAGAACGGCATCAAGGTGAACTTCAAGATCCGCCACAACATCGAGGACGGCAGCGTGCAGC
TCGCCGACCACTACCAGCAGAACACCCCCATCGGCGACGGCCCCGTGCTGCTGCCCGACAACCACTACCT
GAGCTACCAGTCCAAGCTGAGCAAAGACCCCAACGAGAAGCGCGATCACATGGTCCTGCTGGAGTTCGTG
ACCGCCGCCGGGATCACTCTCGGCATGGACGAGCTGTACAAGTGAGCTTCCACTGGATTGTACAATTACC
AACCAGACATGATAAGATACATTGATGAGTTTGGACAAACCACAACTAGAATGCAGTGAAAAAAATGCTT
TATTTGTGAAATTTGTGATGCTATTGCTTTATTTGTAACCATTATAAGCTGCAATAAACAAGTTAACAAC
AACAATTGCATTCATTTTATGTTTCAGGTTCAGGGGGAGGTGTGGGAGGTTTTTTCGCT
